Addgene plasmid #232417: pcDNA FRT to BioID-cDIC1-3xFlag
Purpose: Expresses human dynein subunit DIC1 in mammalian cells.
Depositing lab: Samara Reck-Peterson. Depositing organization: University of California, San Diego (UCSD). Publication: The human cytoplasmic dynein interactome reveals novel activators of motility. Redwine WB, DeSantis ME, Hollyer I, Htet ZM, Tran PT, Swanson SK, Florens L, Washburn MP, Reck-Peterson SL. Elife. 2017 Jul 18;6:e28257. doi: 10.7554/eLife.28257. PubMed 28718761.
Backbone
  Vector backbone: pcDNA5
  Backbone size w/o insert (bp): 9279
  Total vector size (bp): 11161
  Vector type: Mammalian Expression
Growth in bacteria
  Bacterial resistance: Ampicillin, 100 μg/mL
  Growth temperature: 37°C
  Growth strain: DH5alpha
  Copy number: High Copy
Gene/Insert
  Gene/Insert name: Dynein Intermediate Chain 1 (alt name: DIC1)
  Species: H. sapiens (human)
  Insert size (bp): 1836
  GenBank ID: BC091498.1
  Entrez Gene: DYNC1I1 (a.k.a. DNCI1, DNCIC1)
  Promoter: CMV
  Tag / fusion protein: BioID (N terminal on insert); Flag-3x (C terminal on insert)
  Cloning method: Gene Synthesis
  Sequencing primers: 5′ CGCAAATGGGCGGTAGGCGTG
Terms and licenses: Academic/Nonprofit Terms; Industry Terms: Not Available to Industry
How to cite: pcDNA FRT to BioID-cDIC1-3xFlag was a gift from Samara Reck-Peterson (Addgene plasmid # 232417 ; http://n2t.net/addgene:232417 ; RRID:Addgene_232417)
