[The description below was written by a language model from this plasmid's Addgene catalogue record and pLannotate feature annotations shown in this document.]
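Description:
pcDNA FRT to BioID-cDIC1-3xFlag is a mammalian expression plasmid on a pcDNA5 backbone, designed to express the human cytoplasmic dynein intermediate chain 1 (DIC1, gene DYNC1I1) as a proximity-biotinylation bait. It is maintained in E. coli through a high-copy ColE1/pUC-type origin and an ampicillin resistance gene.

In the annotated sequence, the CMV enhancer and promoter, followed by a T7 promoter, drive a single open reading frame that ends at a bovine growth hormone polyadenylation signal. The frame consists of the dynein intermediate chain coding sequence (matched by the annotation software to the mouse orthologue, although the catalogue lists a human, gene-synthesised insert), then a BioID2-type promiscuous biotin ligase, then a 3xFLAG epitope. This places the ligase C-terminal to DIC1, consistent with the "c" in the construct name, whereas the catalogue field lists BioID as an N-terminal tag.

Downstream sit an FRT site and a hygromycin resistance gene with an SV40 poly(A) signal. No full-length promoter is annotated immediately upstream of the marker. This is the usual arrangement for FLP-mediated integration into a genomic FRT landing pad, where recombination supplies the promoter and allows hygromycin selection of stable, single-site integrants.

The sequenced record is 7,622 nt, considerably shorter than the 11,161 bp total given in the catalogue, and the record does not explain the difference.

The biotin ligase labels proteins near the dynein subunit in living cells, and the FLAG tag supports detection or immunopurification. This fits the associated study mapping the human dynein interactome.
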