Features (pLannotate 1.2.2; 22 found; start..end, strand, type, name):
    757..849     +  CDS            lacI (fragment): lac repressor; lacI; The lac repressor binds to the lac operator to inhibit transcription in E. coli. This inhibition can be relieved by adding lactose or isopropyl-β-D-thiogalactopyranoside (IPTG).
    862..883     +  protein_bind   CAP binding site: CAP binding activates transcription in the presence of cAMP. E. coli catabolite activator protein
    898..928     +  promoter       lac promoter: promoter for the E. coli lac operon
    936..952     +  protein_bind   lac operator: The lac repressor binds to the lac operator to inhibit transcription in E. coli. This inhibition can be relieved by adding lactose or isopropyl-β-D-thiogalactopyranoside (IPTG). lac repressor encoded by lacI
   1025..1146    -  polyA_signal   SV40 poly(A) signal: SV40 polyadenylation signal
   1141..1266    -  CDS            ble (fragment): BLE_KLEPN - Experimental evidence at protein level: Swiss-Prot protein existence level 1. Binding protein with a strong affinity to the bleomycin family of antibiotics. Binds to CL990; an antimitotic-antibiotic compound. From Klebsiella pneumoniae.
   1276..2298    -  CDS            HygR: aminoglycoside phosphotransferase from E. coli; aph(4)-Ia; confers resistance to hygromycin
   2306..2353    -  protein_bind   FRT: FLP-mediated recombination occurs in the 8-bp core sequence TCTAGAAA (Turan and Bode, 2011). FLP recombinase from the Saccharomyces cerevisiae 2μ plasmid
   2358..2591    -  rep_origin     f1 ori (fragment) (sequence partly withheld): f1 bacteriophage origin of replication; arrow indicates direction of (+) strand synthesis
   2612..2633    -  promoter       SV40 promoter (fragment): SV40 enhancer and early promoter
   2637..2861    -  polyA_signal   bGH poly(A) signal: bovine growth hormone polyadenylation signal
   2868..2933    -  CDS            3xFLAG: three tandem FLAG® epitope tags, followed by an enterokinase cleavage site
   2934..3632    -  CDS            BioID2: promiscuous R40G mutant of a biotin protein ligase from Aquifex aeolicus (Kim et al., 2016)
   3663..5546    -  CDS            Dync1i1: DC1I1_MOUSE - Also known as Dnci1, Dncic1. Experimental evidence at protein level: Swiss-Prot protein existence level 1. Acts as one of several non-catalytic accessory components of the cytoplasmic dynein 1 complex that are thought to be involved in linking dynein to cargos and to adapter proteins that regulate dynein function. Cytoplasmic dynein 1 acts as a motor for the intracellular retrograde motility of vesicles and organelles along microtubules. The intermediate chains mediate the binding of dynein to dynactin via its 150 kDa component (p150-glued) DCTN1. May play a role in mediating the
   5560..5578    -  promoter       T7 promoter: promoter for bacteriophage T7 RNA polymerase
   5594..5627    -  LTR            5' LTR (truncated) (fragment): truncated 5' long terminal repeat (LTR) from HIV-1
   5623..5826    -  promoter       CMV promoter: human cytomegalovirus (CMV) immediate early promoter
   5827..6206    -  enhancer       CMV enhancer: human cytomegalovirus immediate early enhancer
   6361..6413    +  misc_feature   bom (fragment): basis of mobility region from pBR322
   6472..6576    +  promoter       AmpR promoter: bla
   6577..7437    +  CDS            AmpR: β-lactamase; bla; confers resistance to ampicillin, carbenicillin, and related antibiotics
   7608..574     +  rep_origin     ori (across the origin): high-copy-number ColE1/pMB1/pBR322/pUC origin of replication
>Addgene plasmid #232417 | pcDNA FRT to BioID-cDIC1-3xFlag | addgene full sequence | sequence record 463039 | Addgene NGS Result
TCTGCGCGTAATCTGCTGCTTGCAAACAAAAAAACCACCGCTACCAGCGGTGGTTTGTTTGCCGGATCAA
GAGCTACCAACTCTTTTTCCGAAGGTAACTGGCTTCAGCAGAGCGCAGATACCAAATACTGTTCTTCTAG
TGTAGCCGTAGTTAGGCCACCACTTCAAGAACTCTGTAGCACCGCCTACATACCTCGCTCTGCTAATCCT
GTTACCAGTGGCTGCTGCCAGTGGCGATAAGTCGTGTCTTACCGGGTTGGACTCAAGACGATAGTTACCG
GATAAGGCGCAGCGGTCGGGCTGAACGGGGGGTTCGTGCACACAGCCCAGCTTGGAGCGAACGACCTACA
CCGAACTGAGATACCTACAGCGTGAGCTATGAGAAAGCGCCACGCTTCCCGAAGGGAGAAAGGCGGACAG
GTATCCGGTAAGCGGCAGGGTCGGAACAGGAGAGCGCACGAGGGAGCTTCCAGGGGGAAACGCCTGGTAT
CTTTATAGTCCTGTCGGGTTTCGCCACCTCTGACTTGAGCGTCGATTTTTGTGATGCTCGTCAGGGGGGC
GGAGCCTATGGAAAAACGCCAGCAACGCGGCCTTTTTACGGTTCCTGGCCTTTTGCTGGCCTTTTGCTCA
CATGTTCTTTCCTGCGTTATCCCCTGATTCTGTGGATAACCGTATTACCGCCTTTGAGTGAGCTGATACC
GCTCGCCGCAGCCGAACGACCGAGCGCAGCGAGTCAGTGAGCGAGGAAGCGGAAGAGCGCCCAATACGCA
AACCGCCTCTCCCCGCGCGTTGGCCGATTCATTAATGCAGCTGGCACGACAGGTTTCCCGACTGGAAAGC
GGGCAGTGAGCGCAACGCAATTAATGTGAGTTAGCTCACTCATTAGGCACCCCAGGCTTTACACTTTATG
CTTCCGGCTCGTATGTTGTGTGGAATTGTGAGCGGATAACAATTTCACACAGGAAACAGCTATGACCATG
ATTACGCCAAGCTCTAGCTAGAGGTCGACGGTATACAGACATGATAAGATACATTGATGAGTTTGGACAA
ACCACAACTAGAATGCAGTGAAAAAAATGCTTTATTTGTGAAATTTGTGATGCTATTGCTTTATTTGTAA
CCATTATAAGCTGCAATAAACAAGTTGGGGTGGGCGAAGAACTCCAGCATGAGATCCCCGCGCTGGAGGA
TCATCCAGCCGGCGTCCCGGAAAACGATTCCGAAGCCCAACCTTTCATAGAAGGCGGCGGTGGAATCGAA
ATCTCGTAGTACGTGCTATTCCTTTGCCCTCGGACGAGTGCTGGGGCGTCGGTTTCCACTATCGGCGAGT
ACTTCTACACAGCCATCGGTCCAGACGGCCGCGCTTCTGCGGGCGATTTGTGTACGCCCGACAGTCCCGG
CTCCGGATCGGACGATTGCGTCGCATCGACCCTGCGCCCAAGCTGCATCATCGAAATTGCCGTCAACCAA
GCTCTGATAGAGTTGGTCAAGACCAATGCGGAGCATATACGCCCGGAGCCGCGGCGATCCTGCAAGCTCC
GGATGCCTCCGCTCGAAGTAGCGCGTCTGCTGCTCCATACAAGCCAACCACGGCCTCCAGAAGAAGATGT
TGGCGACCTCGTATTGGGAATCCCCGAACATCGCCTCGCTCCAGTCAATGACCGCTGTTATGCGGCCATT
GTCCGTCAGGACATTGTTGGAGCCGAAATCCGCGTGCACGAGGTGCCGGACTTCGGGGCAGTCCTCGGCC
CAAAGCATCAGCTCATCGAGAGCCTGCGCGACGGACGCACTGACGGTGTCGTCCATCACAGTTTGCCAGT
GATACACATGGGGATCAGCAATCGCGCATATGAAATCACGCCATGTAGTGTATTGACCGATTCCTTGCGG
TCCGAATGGGCCGAACCCGCTCGTCTGGCTAAGATCGGCCGCAGCGATCGCATCCATGGCCTCCGCGACC
GGCTGCAGAACAGCGGGCAGTTCGGTTTCAGGCAGGTCTTGCAACGTGACACCCTGTGCACGGCGGGAGA
TGCAATAGGTCAGGCTCTCGCTGAATTCCCCAATGTCAAGCACTTCCGGAATCGGGAGCGCGGCCGATGC
AAAGTGCCGATAAACATAACGATCTTTGTAGAAACCATCGGCGCAGCTATTTACCCGCAGGACATATCCA
CGCCCTCCTACATCGAAGCTGAAAGCACGAGATTCTTCGCCCTCCGAGAGCTGCATCAGGTCGGAGACGC
TGTCGAACTTTTCGATCAGAAACTTCTCGACAGACGTCGCGGTGAGTTCAGGCTTTTTGGCCAAGGAAGT
TCCTATACTTTCTAGAGAATAGGAACTTCGGAATAGGAACTTCTAGGTACGTGAACCATCACCCT
[91 nt withheld, positions 2376-2466]
G
[124 nt withheld, positions 2468-2591]
GGGGATACCCCCTAGAGCCCCAGCTGGTTCTTTCCGCCTCAGAAGCCATAGAGCCCACCGCATCCCCAGC
ATGCCTGCTATTGTCTTCCCAATCCTCCCCCTTGCTGTCCTGCCCCACCCCACCCCCCAGAATAGAATGA
CACCTACTCAGACAATGCGATGCAATTTCCTCATTTTATTAGGAAAGGACAGTGGGAGTGGCACCTTCCA
GGGTCAAGGAAGGCACGGGGGAGGGGCAAACAACAGATGGCTGGCAACTAGAAGGCACAGTCGTTACTTG
TCATCGTCATCCTTGTAATCGATGTCATGATCTTTATAATCACCGTCATGGTCTTTGTAGTCGCTTCTTC
TCAGGCTGAACTCGCCGCTCAGGATCTCCTTGATGCCCTCCTCGGTCAGGATCAGGGCGCCGCCCTTCTC
GCTCAGGCCCACCAGCTTGCCGGTGATCTTGCCCTCGCCCAGCAGCTTCACCTCCTCGCCCAGGTACAGC
ATCTTGCTCTCGATCTTGCCCTTGAACTCCTTGAAGCTCTTCTCCTTGAACTTCTTCAGGTTCTCGCTGA
TTCTCTTCAGCACCTTCAGCAGCACCTCCTTTCTGTCCCAGTCCTTGCCGGTGATCTCGTACAGGGTGGT
GGCTCTGTCCTTGATCTCCTCGGGGATCTCTCTCTGGTTCACGTTGATGCCGATGCCCACGATCAGCTTG
TCCTTGCTCAGCTCGCACAGCACGCCGCTCACCTTCTTCTCCTGGAAGTACACGTCGTTGGGCCACTTCA
GGCTGAAGGGGATCTCGGTGATCTCCTCCAGGGCCTCGCTCACGCTCAGGCCCAGCACCAGGGGCAGCTG
CAGCAGGTTCTCGAACTCCTTGGGGTTCAGCAGGAAGCTGAAGTACAGGCCGCCCTCCTGGCTCAGCCAC
TTTCTGCCCAGGCCGCCTCTGCCCTTGGTCTGTCTGTCGGCCACCAGGGCGGTGCCGTAGCTCACGTTCC
ACTCCTTCAGTCTCTCCTGGGTGCTGTCCACCTCCTTCAGCCAGATCAGGTTCTTGAACATGGCACCGGC
TCCAGCGCCTGCACCAGCTCCGGCAGATAACTCAACAGTGCCTTCCTCCTCGCTATCAGCTCTGTTAGCA
CGAATTTCCACAAGGGTCCTGGCAAATCGGGTCCATTCATCATTGTGGGGAACTGCAAGCTCTCCAACGT
CATAGACCCAAATACGGCCTTCCGAGTCCCCAACAGCAACTTCTTTGCCAGCTTGGGCCCAACGAACACG
GTTTAGGGCGGATGCCCCCTCAATGGCCACACTTGCTGTTGGAACCTCGGTGTCATTGTTGAGGTTCCAG
AGGTCCAAGCGCCCCATCCCGTCCACGCAGGCAAAAAGCGCAGGATGCACGGGGGACCACATGACATCGT
ACACATAGTCTGCATTGTCTTCAAAGGAGTAGAGCGGCTTGTTGTGCTTGGTGGTCCACAGTTTGACAGT
CCAGTCAAATGATGATGTGACAAACAGGTGAGAAAAGTCGATTGGTCCCACTGCCATGTGGCAGTTAATT
CCTGTCACTGGCCCTTGGTGACCTTCAAAGACCTCACCAATACCTGCTTTGCTTCCATGACGACAAGCCG
TGTAGACTGTACCTTCCTCACTGCCAACCACGAAGTTATTGACGTCTCCCGTTGGGAAAGCCATTCCGGT
AACAGCGACAGGCTTGGACTTATTGTACACCAGCTCCATGCTCTCCTGTGGAGTTGAGAGCATGTCCAGG
CTCCAGGAACACATTTTGCCATCAGTGGAGACAGTGATGAGGTTATGAGCATTCTGGGTCCCAACAACAT
TTACACAGTACACGGGATGCGTGTGTGCAGCAGCTGATAAGGGTGTCCGCTGCACTGGAGTCCTTCGATG
ACTGCGATTGTCCCAGAGGACAATCTGGCCCGAGTAAGTCCCACCAACCACCAAGTTAGGATGGAAACGG
GCGAAGCAGACCGACATCACAGAGGACTGACAGTGGAAGACGTATTCTGGTGTGGTTTTCTTAAACTTCA
TGTTCCAAACCAAGGCCACTCCATCTGGTTCATGGGGAGCATCTTCATTGTTGTTGTAAGAAGCCACCAT
CAGCTCAGGGTACTGGAGGGACCAGTCCATACAAGTGACCACTCGATGCTTGGACCAATGTTCATCATAG
AACTGACGATTGAAAGAAAGATTGGCTCCAGCCTGAACATCCCCATCTTTTTCCTCTAACTCTCGGCCGC
TGTAGTCAAAAAAGATGTCGGAATCTTCAGCCAGGGCTCTTTCAATTACCCGTATTGTCCGGTCAAAAAA
GATGAGAAATTCCTCTGAATGAAGGATCTGCTGTTTTTCTTCCTCTGTCAACTCTCTTGGAGGGGCTTCC
TTCACTTCCTGTTTTTTGTCCTGATTTTCCAGTTCTGAGTCCTGGCCAACTTTAGATTCCACCATTTCCT
CATCTTCCTCATCCTCTTCAGACTGATGCGTGGCAAGAGGAGTCTGGGTCTCCTTTGAGTAGGACACTAC
TTCCCTTGGCAGGAAATCCACTTGGGTGACCTTTGACACGCCCAGTTTATGCAGTCTTCTTCCAAGTTCT
GAGTCTGACTGCAGCTGGAGCACTGAGGGGTCTGTGTCCCACTGCAGGGTCCTTGTTAATGGCCCCAGAT
CGCCTGAGTCTTGGCTTCCAGCTTCACTGGGAGTGCTCACTGATTTCGAGGAGGGAGACATAGGGGTTGG
GACTAGAGGCGGCTCCGGTGAGATACCAATGCTTTGCAGCAAAGCCTCTGTCTCTCGTCGTTTGCGATCC
AGATCAGAGTCGTCCTGAACGGGTTCTTTCTTCTGCTGCATATCAGCCTCTTTCTTTTTCCTCTCCTCTT
CCTTCCGTTTCTTCTCTTCTCTTATCTGTGCTAAGCGCTGCTTTTTGCGCTCTAGCTCAGCTTTTAAGTC
ACTTTTGTCAGACATCAGCTTGGGTCTCCCTATAGTGAGTCGTATTAATTTCGATAAGCCAGTAAGCAGT
GGGTTCTCTAGTTAGCCAGAGAGCTCTGCTTATATAGACCTCCCACCGTACACGCCTACCGCCCATTTGC
GTCAATGGGGCGGAGTTGTTACGACATTTTGGAAAGTCCCGTTGATTTTGGTGCCAAAACAAACTCCCAT
TGACGTCAATGGGGTGGAGACTTGGAAATCCCCGTGAGTCAAACCGCTATCCACGCCCATTGATGTACTG
CCAAAACCGCATCACCATGGTAATAGCGATGACTAATACGTAGATGTACTGCCAAGTAGGAAAGTCCCAT
AAGGTCATGTACTGGGCATAATGCCAGGCGGGCCATTTACCGTCATTGACGTCAATAGGGGGCGTACTTG
GCATATGATACACTTGATGTACTGCCAAGTGGGCAGTTTACCGTAAATACTCCACCCATTGACGTCAATG
GAAAGTCCCTATTGGCGTTACTATGGGAACATACGTCATTATTGACGTCAATGGGCGGGGGTCGTTGGGC
GGTCAGCCAGGCGGGCCATTTACCGTAAGTTATGTAACGCGGAACTCCATATATGGGCTATGAACTAATG
ACCCCGTAATTGATTACTATTAATAACTAGTCAATAATCAATGTCAACGCGTATATCTGGCCCGTACATC
GCGAAGCAGCGCAAAACGCCTAACCCTAAGCAGATTCTTCATGCAATTGTCGGTCAAGCCTTGCCTTGTT
GTAGCTTAAATTTTGCTCGCGCACTACTCAGCGACCTCCAACACACAAGCAGGGAGCAGATACTGGCTTA
ACTATGCGGCATCAGAGCAGATTGTACTGAGAGTGCACCATAGGGGATCGGGAGATCTCCCGATCCGTCG
ACGTCAGGTGGCACTTTTCGGGGAAATGTGCGCGGAACCCCTATTTGTTTATTTTTCTAAATACATTCAA
ATATGTATCCGCTCATGAGACAATAACCCTGATAAATGCTTCAATAATATTGAAAAAGGAAGAGTATGAG
TATTCAACATTTCCGTGTCGCCCTTATTCCCTTTTTTGCGGCATTTTGCCTTCCTGTTTTTGCTCACCCA
GAAACGCTGGTGAAAGTAAAAGATGCTGAAGATCAGTTGGGTGCACGAGTGGGTTACATCGAACTGGATC
TCAACAGCGGTAAGATCCTTGAGAGTTTTCGCCCCGAAGAACGTTTTCCAATGATGAGCACTTTTAAAGT
TCTGCTATGTGGCGCGGTATTATCCCGTATTGACGCCGGGCAAGAGCAACTCGGTCGCCGCATACACTAT
TCTCAGAATGACTTGGTTGAGTACTCACCAGTCACAGAAAAGCATCTTACGGATGGCATGACAGTAAGAG
AATTATGCAGTGCTGCCATAACCATGAGTGATAACACTGCGGCCAACTTACTTCTGACAACGATCGGAGG
ACCGAAGGAGCTAACCGCTTTTTTGCACAACATGGGGGATCATGTAACTCGCCTTGATCGTTGGGAACCG
GAGCTGAATGAAGCCATACCAAACGACGAGCGTGACACCACGATGCCTGTAGCAATGGCAACAACGTTGC
GCAAACTATTAACTGGCGAACTACTTACTCTAGCTTCCCGGCAACAATTAATAGACTGGATGGAGGCGGA
TAAAGTTGCAGGACCACTTCTGCGCTCGGCCCTTCCGGCTGGCTGGTTTATTGCTGATAAATCTGGAGCC
GGTGAGCGTGGGTCTCGCGGTATCATTGCAGCACTGGGGCCAGATGGTAAGCCCTCCCGTATCGTAGTTA
TCTACACGACGGGGAGTCAGGCAACTATGGATGAACGAAATAGACAGATCGCTGAGATAGGTGCCTCACT
GATTAAGCATTGGTAACTGTCAGACCAAGTTTACTCATATATACTTTAGATTGATTTAAAACTTCATTTT
TAATTTAAAAGGATCTAGGTGAAGATCCTTTTTGATAATCTCATGACCAAAATCCCTTAACGTGAGTTTT
CGTTCCACTGAGCGTCAGACCCCGTAGAAAAGATCAAAGGATCTTCTTGAGATCCTTTTTT
